Addgene plasmid #42607: pcDNA3-mito-APEX
Purpose: APEX targeted to the mitochondrial matrix of mammalian cells. Used for proteomic mapping of mitochondria. This construct has been replaced by APEX2 (construct 49386).
Depositing lab: Alice Ting. Depositing organization: Massachusetts Institute of Technology. Publication: Proteomic Mapping of Mitochondria in Living Cells via Spatially Restricted Enzymatic Tagging. Rhee HW, Zou P, Udeshi ND, Martell JD, Mootha VK, Carr SA, Ting AY. Science. 2013 Jan 31. 10.1126/science.1230593 PubMed 23371551.
Backbone
  Vector backbone: pcDNA3
  Total vector size (bp): 6258
  Vector type: Mammalian Expression
Growth in bacteria
  Bacterial resistance: Ampicillin, 100 μg/mL
  Growth temperature: 37°C
  Growth strain: XL1 Blue
  Copy number: Unknown
Gene/Insert
  Gene/Insert name: mito soybean APEX
  Species: soybean
  Insert size (bp): 870
  Mutation: K14D, W41F, E112K
  Promoter: CMV
  Tag / fusion protein: V5 tag (after mito sequence) (N terminal on insert)
  Cloning method: Restriction Enzyme; 5′ cloning site NotI (not destroyed); 3′ cloning site XhoI (not destroyed)
  Sequencing primers: 5′ CMVf; 3′ BHGrev
Terms and licenses: Academic/Nonprofit Terms; Industry Terms: Not Available to Industry
Depositor comments: This plasmid is for expression of soybean APEX W41F in the mitochondrial matrix under the CMV promoter. In this construct, APEX has a mitochondrial localization peptide (MLATRVFSLVGKRAISTSVCVRAH) fused to its N-terminus. This plasmid is considered an improved replacement of Addgene plasmid #40309 Also see the following reference:Engineered ascorbate peroxidase as a genetically encoded reporter for electron microscopy. Martell JD, Deerinck TJ, Sancak Y, Poulos TL, Mootha VK, Sosinsky GE, Ellisman MH, Ting AY. Nat Biotechnol. 2012 Oct 21.(PMID: 23086203)
How to cite: pcDNA3-mito-APEX was a gift from Alice Ting (Addgene plasmid # 42607)
