[The description below was written by a language model from this plasmid's Addgene catalogue record.]
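Description:
pcDNA3-mito-APEX is a mammalian expression plasmid of about 6.3 kb built on the pcDNA3 backbone. It is propagated in E. coli under ampicillin selection; the record lists its copy number as unknown and provides no feature table, so other backbone elements are not itemised here. The roughly 870 bp insert sits between retained NotI and XhoI sites and is transcribed from the strong constitutive CMV promoter.

The payload is APEX, an engineered ascorbate peroxidase of soybean origin carrying the substitutions K14D, W41F and E112K. A short mitochondrial localization peptide is fused to its N-terminus, followed by a V5 epitope tag and then the enzyme. The leader directs the fusion protein into the mitochondrial matrix, and the V5 tag allows expression and localization to be checked with antibodies.

The construct is used for proteomic mapping of mitochondria in living cells through spatially restricted enzymatic tagging. In this approach, the peroxidase confined to the matrix generates short-lived reactive species that covalently label nearby proteins, which can then be isolated and identified. The depositor also points to related work on engineered ascorbate peroxidase as a genetically encoded reporter for electron microscopy. According to the record, this plasmid is an improved replacement for an earlier mitochondrial APEX construct from the same source, and it has itself been superseded by an APEX2 version. Distribution is limited to academic and nonprofit users.
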