>Addgene plasmid #42607 | pcDNA3-mito-APEX | depositor partial sequence | sequence record 57672 | This is the sequence for the insert only
ATGCTGGCCACCCGCGTGTTCAGCCTGGTGGGCAAGCGCGCCATCAGCACCAGCGTGTGCGTGCGCGCCC
ACAAGGATCCAGGCAAGCCCATCCCCAACCCCCTGCTGGGCCTGGACAGCACCGGAAAGTCTTACCCAAC
TGTGAGTGCTGATTACCAGGACGCCGTTGAGAAGGCGAAGAAGAAGCTCAGAGGCTTCATCGCTGAGAAG
AGATGCGCTCCTCTAATGCTCCGTTTGGCATTCCACTCTGCTGGAACCTTTGACAAGGGCACGAAGACCG
GTGGACCCTTCGGAACCATCAAGCACCCTGCCGAACTGGCTCACAGCGCTAACAACGGTCTTGACATCGC
TGTTAGGCTTTTGGAGCCACTCAAGGCGGAGTTCCCTATTTTGAGCTACGCCGATTTCTACCAGTTGGCT
GGCGTTGTTGCCGTTGAGGTCACGGGTGGACCTAAGGTTCCATTCCACCCTGGAAGAGAGGACAAGCCTG
AGCCACCACCAGAGGGTCGCTTGCCCGATGCCACTAAGGGTTCTGACCATTTGAGAGATGTGTTTGGCAA
AGCTATGGGGCTTACTGACCAAGATATCGTTGCTCTATCTGGGGGTCACACTATTGGAGCTGCACACAAG
GAGCGTTCTGGATTTGAGGGTCCCTGGACCTCTAATCCTCTTATTTTCGACAACTCATACTTCACGGAGT
TGTTGAGTGGTGAGAAGGAAGGTCTCCTTCAGCTACCTTCTGACAAGGCTCTTTTGTCTGACCCTGTATT
CCGCCCTCTCGTTGATAAATATGCAGCGGACGAAGATGCCTTCTTTGCTGATTACGCTGAGGCTCACCAA
AAGCTTTCCGAGCTTGGGTTTGCTGATGCC
