>Addgene plasmid #42607 | pcDNA3-mito-APEX | addgene partial sequence | sequence record 67636 | CMV-F 5'-CGCAAATGGGCGGTAGGCGTG-3'
CTATATAAGCAGAGCTCTCTGGCTAACTAGAGAACCCACTGCTTACTGGCTTATCGAAATTAATACGACT
CACTATAGGGAGACCCAAGCTTGCGGCCGCCACCATGCTGGCCACCCGCGTGTTCAGCCTGGTGGGCAAG
CGCGCCATCAGCACCAGCGTGTGCGTGCGCGCCCACAAGGATCCAGGCAAGCCCATCCCCAACCCCCTGC
TGGGCCTGGACAGCACCGGAAAGTCTTACCCAACTGTGAGTGCTGATTACCAGGACGCCGTTGAGAAGGC
GAAGAAGAAGCTCAGAGGCTTCATCGCTGAGAAGAGATGCGCTCCTCTAATGCTCCGTTTGGCATTCCAC
TCTGCTGGAACCTTTGACAAGGGCACGAAGACCGGTGGACCCTTCGGAACCATCAAGCACCCTGCCGAAC
TGGCTCACAGCGCTAACAACGGTCTTGACATCGCTGTTAGGCTTTTGGAGCCACTCAAGGCGGAGTTCCC
TATTTTGAGCTACGCCGATTTCTACCAGTTGGCTGGCGTTGTTGCCGTTGAGGTCACGGGTGGACCTAAG
GTTCCATTCCACCCTGGAAGAGAGGACAAGCCTGAGCCACCACCAGAGGGTCGCTTGCCCGATGCCACTA
AGGGTTCTGACCATTTGAGAGATGTGTTTGGCAAAGCTATGGGGCTTACTGACCAAGATATCGTTGCTCT
ATCTGGGGGTCACACTATTGGAGCTGCACACAAGGAGCGTTCTGGATTTGAGGGTCCCTGGACCTCTAAT
CCTCTTATTTTCGACAACTCATACTTCACGGAGTTGTTGAGTGGTGAGAAGGAAGGTCTCCTTCAGCTAC
CTTCTGACAAGGCTCTTTTGTCTGACCCTGTATTCCGCCCTCTCGTTGATAAATATGCA
