LOCUS       Exported 6258 bp ds-DNA circular SYN 12-MAY-2021
DEFINITION  APEX targeted to the mitochondrial matrix of mammalian cells. Used
            for proteomic mapping of mitochondria. This construct has been
            replaced by APEX2 (construct 49386). .
ACCESSION   .
VERSION     .
KEYWORDS    pcDNA3-mito-APEX
SOURCE      synthetic DNA construct
  ORGANISM  synthetic DNA construct
REFERENCE   1 (bases 1 to 6258)
  AUTHORS   Rhee HW, Zou P, Udeshi ND, Martell JD, Mootha VK, Carr SA, Ting AY
  TITLE     Proteomic Mapping of Mitochondria in Living Cells via Spatially
            Restricted Enzymatic Tagging.
  JOURNAL   Science. 2013 Jan 31.
  PUBMED    23371551
REFERENCE   2 (bases 1 to 6258)
  AUTHORS   .
  TITLE     Direct Submission
  JOURNAL   Exported May 12, 2021 from SnapGene Server 1.1.58
            http://www.snapgene.com
FEATURES             Location/Qualifiers
     source          1..6258
                     /organism="synthetic DNA construct"
                     /mol_type="other DNA"
     primer_bind     complement(44..63)
                     /label=pRS-marker
                     /note="pRS vectors, use to sequence yeast selectable
                     marker"
     enhancer        235..614
                     /label=CMV enhancer
                     /note="human cytomegalovirus immediate early enhancer"
     promoter        615..818
                     /label=CMV promoter
                     /note="human cytomegalovirus (CMV) immediate early
                     promoter"
     primer_bind     769..789
                     /label=CMV-F
                     /note="Human CMV immediate early promoter, forward primer"
     primer_bind     863..882
                     /label=T7
                     /note="T7 promoter, forward primer"
     promoter        863..881
                     /label=T7 promoter
                     /note="promoter for bacteriophage T7 RNA polymerase"
     CDS             988..1029
                     /codon_start=1
                     /product="epitope tag from simian virus 5"
                     /label=V5 tag
                     /translation="GKPIPNPLLGLDST"
     CDS             1030..1776
                     /codon_start=1
                     /product="soybean ascorbate peroxidase, engineered to serve
                     as a monomeric tag for electron microscopy and live-cell
                     proteomics (Lam et al., 2015)"
                     /label=APEX2
                     /note="more active than the original APEX due to the A134P
                     mutation"
                     /translation="GKSYPTVSADYQDAVEKAKKKLRGFIAEKRCAPLMLRLAFHSAGT
                     FDKGTKTGGPFGTIKHPAELAHSANNGLDIAVRLLEPLKAEFPILSYADFYQLAGVVAV
                     EVTGGPKVPFHPGREDKPEPPPEGRLPDATKGSDHLRDVFGKAMGLTDQDIVALSGGHT
                     IGAAHKERSGFEGPWTSNPLIFDNSYFTELLSGEKEGLLQLPSDKALLSDPVFRPLVDK
                     YAADEDAFFADYAEAHQKLSELGFADA"
     promoter        complement(1810..1828)
                     /label=SP6 promoter
                     /note="promoter for bacteriophage SP6 RNA polymerase"
     primer_bind     complement(1811..1828)
                     /label=SP6
                     /note="SP6 promoter, forward primer"
     primer_bind     complement(1848..1865)
                     /label=BGH-rev
                     /note="Bovine growth hormone terminator, reverse primer.
                     Also called BGH reverse"
     polyA_signal    1854..2078
                     /label=bGH poly(A) signal
                     /note="bovine growth hormone polyadenylation signal"
     rep_origin      2124..2552
                     /direction=RIGHT
                     /label=f1 ori
                     /note="f1 bacteriophage origin of replication; arrow
                     indicates direction of (+) strand synthesis"
     primer_bind     complement(2211..2230)
                     /label=F1ori-R
                     /note="F1 origin, reverse primer"
     primer_bind     2421..2442
                     /label=F1ori-F
                     /note="F1 origin, forward primer"
     primer_bind     complement(2561..2581)
                     /label=pBABE 3'
                     /note="SV40 enhancer, reverse primer for pBABE vectors"
     promoter        2566..2896
                     /label=SV40 promoter
                     /note="SV40 enhancer and early promoter"
     rep_origin      2747..2882
                     /label=SV40 ori
                     /note="SV40 origin of replication"
     primer_bind     2809..2828
                     /label=SV40pro-F
                     /note="SV40 promoter/origin, forward primer"
     CDS             2963..3757
                     /codon_start=1
                     /gene="aph(3')-II (or nptII)"
                     /product="aminoglycoside phosphotransferase from Tn5"
                     /label=NeoR/KanR
                     /note="confers resistance to neomycin, kanamycin, and G418
                     (Geneticin(R))"
                     /translation="MIEQDGLHAGSPAAWVERLFGYDWAQQTIGCSDAAVFRLSAQGRP
                     VLFVKTDLSGALNELQDEAARLSWLATTGVPCAAVLDVVTEAGRDWLLLGEVPGQDLLS
                     SHLAPAEKVSIMADAMRRLHTLDPATCPFDHQAKHRIERARTRMEAGLVDQDDLDEEHQ
                     GLAPAELFARLKARMPDGEDLVVTHGDACLPNIMVENGRFSGFIDCGRLGVADRYQDIA
                     LATRDIAEELGGEWADRFLVLYGIAAPDSQRIAFYRLLDEFF"
     primer_bind     complement(3017..3036)
                     /label=Neo-R
                     /note="Neomycin resistance gene, reverse primer"
     primer_bind     3627..3646
                     /label=Neo-F
                     /note="Neomycin resistance gene, forward primer"
     polyA_signal    3931..4052
                     /label=SV40 poly(A) signal
                     /note="SV40 polyadenylation signal"
     primer_bind     complement(3968..3987)
                     /label=SV40pA-R
                     /note="SV40 polyA, reverse primer"
     primer_bind     4022..4041
                     /label=EBV-rev
                     /note="SV40 polyA terminator, reverse primer"
     primer_bind     complement(4101..4117)
                     /label=M13 rev
                     /note="common sequencing primer, one of multiple similar
                     variants"
     primer_bind     complement(4101..4117)
                     /label=M13 Reverse
                     /note="In lacZ gene. Also called M13-rev"
     primer_bind     complement(4114..4136)
                     /label=M13/pUC Reverse
                     /note="In lacZ gene"
     protein_bind    4125..4141
                     /label=lac operator
                     /bound_moiety="lac repressor encoded by lacI"
                     /note="The lac repressor binds to the lac operator to
                     inhibit transcription in E. coli. This inhibition can be
                     relieved by adding lactose or
                     isopropyl-beta-D-thiogalactopyranoside (IPTG)."
     promoter        complement(4149..4179)
                     /label=lac promoter
                     /note="promoter for the E. coli lac operon"
     protein_bind    4194..4215
                     /label=CAP binding site
                     /bound_moiety="E. coli catabolite activator protein"
                     /note="CAP binding activates transcription in the presence
                     of cAMP."
     primer_bind     complement(4332..4349)
                     /label=L4440
                     /note="L4440 vector, forward primer"
     rep_origin      complement(4503..5091)
                     /direction=LEFT
                     /label=ori
                     /note="high-copy-number ColE1/pMB1/pBR322/pUC origin of
                     replication"
     primer_bind     complement(4583..4602)
                     /label=pBR322ori-F
                     /note="pBR322 origin, forward primer"
     CDS             complement(5262..6122)
                     /codon_start=1
                     /gene="bla"
                     /product="beta-lactamase"
                     /label=AmpR
                     /note="confers resistance to ampicillin, carbenicillin, and
                     related antibiotics"
                     /translation="MSIQHFRVALIPFFAAFCLPVFAHPETLVKVKDAEDQLGARVGYI
                     ELDLNSGKILESFRPEERFPMMSTFKVLLCGAVLSRIDAGQEQLGRRIHYSQNDLVEYS
                     PVTEKHLTDGMTVRELCSAAITMSDNTAANLLLTTIGGPKELTAFLHNMGDHVTRLDRW
                     EPELNEAIPNDERDTTMPVAMATTLRKLLTGELLTLASRQQLIDWMEADKVAGPLLRSA
                     LPAGWFIADKSGAGERGSRGIIAALGPDGKPSRIVVIYTTGSQATMDERNRQIAEIGAS
                     LIKHW"
     primer_bind     5885..5904
                     /label=Amp-R
                     /note="Ampicillin resistance gene, reverse primer"
     promoter        complement(6123..6227)
                     /gene="bla"
                     /label=AmpR promoter
ORIGIN
        1 gacggatcgg gagatctccc gatcccctat ggtcgactct cagtacaatc tgctctgatg
       61 ccgcatagtt aagccagtat ctgctccctg cttgtgtgtt ggaggtcgct gagtagtgcg
      121 cgagcaaaat ttaagctaca acaaggcaag gcttgaccga caattgcatg aagaatctgc
      181 ttagggttag gcgttttgcg ctgcttcgcg atgtacgggc cagatatacg cgttgacatt
      241 gattattgac tagttattaa tagtaatcaa ttacggggtc attagttcat agcccatata
      301 tggagttccg cgttacataa cttacggtaa atggcccgcc tggctgaccg cccaacgacc
      361 cccgcccatt gacgtcaata atgacgtatg ttcccatagt aacgccaata gggactttcc
      421 attgacgtca atgggtggac tatttacggt aaactgccca cttggcagta catcaagtgt
      481 atcatatgcc aagtacgccc cctattgacg tcaatgacgg taaatggccc gcctggcatt
      541 atgcccagta catgacctta tgggactttc ctacttggca gtacatctac gtattagtca
      601 tcgctattac catggtgatg cggttttggc agtacatcaa tgggcgtgga tagcggtttg
      661 actcacgggg atttccaagt ctccacccca ttgacgtcaa tgggagtttg ttttggcacc
      721 aaaatcaacg ggactttcca aaatgtcgta acaactccgc cccattgacg caaatgggcg
      781 gtaggcgtgt acggtgggag gtctatataa gcagagctct ctggctaact agagaaccca
      841 ctgcttactg gcttatcgaa attaatacga ctcactatag ggagacccaa gcttgcggcc
      901 gccaccatgc tggccacccg cgtgttcagc ctggtgggca agcgcgccat cagcaccagc
      961 gtgtgcgtgc gcgcccacaa ggatccaggc aagcccatcc ccaaccccct gctgggcctg
     1021 gacagcaccg gaaagtctta cccaactgtg agtgctgatt accaggacgc cgttgagaag
     1081 gcgaagaaga agctcagagg cttcatcgct gagaagagat gcgctcctct aatgctccgt
     1141 ttggcattcc actctgctgg aacctttgac aagggcacga agaccggtgg acccttcgga
     1201 accatcaagc accctgccga actggctcac agcgctaaca acggtcttga catcgctgtt
     1261 aggcttttgg agccactcaa ggcggagttc cctattttga gctacgccga tttctaccag
     1321 ttggctggcg ttgttgccgt tgaggtcacg ggtggaccta aggttccatt ccaccctgga
     1381 agagaggaca agcctgagcc accaccagag ggtcgcttgc ccgatgccac taagggttct
     1441 gaccatttga gagatgtgtt tggcaaagct atggggctta ctgaccaaga tatcgttgct
     1501 ctatctgggg gtcacactat tggagctgca cacaaggagc gttctggatt tgagggtccc
     1561 tggacctcta atcctcttat tttcgacaac tcatacttca cggagttgtt gagtggtgag
     1621 aaggaaggtc tccttcagct accttctgac aaggctcttt tgtctgaccc tgtattccgc
     1681 cctctcgttg ataaatatgc agcggacgaa gatgccttct ttgctgatta cgctgaggct
     1741 caccaaaagc tttccgagct tgggtttgct gatgcctaat gactcgagca tgcatctaga
     1801 gggccctatt ctatagtgtc acctaaatgc tagagctcgc tgatcagcct cgactgtgcc
     1861 ttctagttgc cagccatctg ttgtttgccc ctcccccgtg ccttccttga ccctggaagg
     1921 tgccactccc actgtccttt cctaataaaa tgaggaaatt gcatcgcatt gtctgagtag
     1981 gtgtcattct attctggggg gtggggtggg gcaggacagc aagggggagg attgggaaga
     2041 caatagcagg catgctgggg atgcggtggg ctctatggct tctgaggcgg aaagaaccag
     2101 ctggggctct agggggtatc cccnnnnnnn nnnnnnnnnn nnnnnnnnnn nnnnnnnnnn
     2161 nnnnnnnnnn nnnnnnnnnn nnnnnnnnnn nnnnnnnnnn nnnnnnnnnn nnnnnnnnnn
     2221 nnnnnnnnnn nnnnnnnnnn nnnnnnncgc cggctttccc cgtcaagctc taaatcgggg
     2281 cannnnnnnn nnnnnnnnnn nnnnnnnnnn nnnnnnnnnn nnnnnnnnnn nnnnnnnnna
     2341 nnnnnnnnnn nnnnnnnnnn nnnnnnnnnn nnnnnnnnnn nnnnnnnnnc ctttgacgtt
     2401 ggagtccacg ttctttaata gtggactctt gttccaaact ggaacaacac tcaaccctat
     2461 ctcggtctat tcttttgatt tataagggat tttggggatt tcggcctatt ggttaaaaaa
     2521 tgagctgatt taacaaaaat ttaacgcgaa ttaattctgt ggaatgtgtg tcagttaggg
     2581 tgtggaaagt ccccaggctc cccaggcagg cagaagtatg caaagcatgc atctcaatta
     2641 gtcagcaacc aggtgtggaa agtccccagg ctccccagca ggcagaagta tgcaaagcat
     2701 gcatctcaat tagtcagcaa ccatagtccc gcccctaact ccgcccatcc cgcccctaac
     2761 tccgcccagt tccgcccatt ctccgcccca tggctgacta atttttttta tttatgcaga
     2821 ggccgaggcc gcctctgcct ctgagctatt ccagaagtag tgaggaggct tttttggagg
     2881 cctaggcttt tgcaaaaagc tcccgggagc ttgtatatcc attttcggat ctgatcaaga
     2941 gacaggatga ggatcgtttc gcatgattga acaagatgga ttgcacgcag gttctccggc
     3001 cgcttgggtg gagaggctat tcggctatga ctgggcacaa cagacaatcg gctgctctga
     3061 tgccgccgtg ttccggctgt cagcgcaggg gcgcccggtt ctttttgtca agaccgacct
     3121 gtccggtgcc ctgaatgaac tgcaggacga ggcagcgcgg ctatcgtggc tggccacgac
     3181 gggcgttcct tgcgcagctg tgctcgacgt tgtcactgaa gcgggaaggg actggctgct
     3241 attgggcgaa gtgccggggc aggatctcct gtcatctcac cttgctcctg ccgagaaagt
     3301 atccatcatg gctgatgcaa tgcggcggct gcatacgctt gatccggcta cctgcccatt
     3361 cgaccaccaa gcgaaacatc gcatcgagcg agcacgtact cggatggaag ccggtcttgt
     3421 cgatcaggat gatctggacg aagagcatca ggggctcgcg ccagccgaac tgttcgccag
     3481 gctcaaggcg cgcatgcccg acggcgagga tctcgtcgtg acccatggcg atgcctgctt
     3541 gccgaatatc atggtggaaa atggccgctt ttctggattc atcgactgtg gccggctggg
     3601 tgtggcggac cgctatcagg acatagcgtt ggctacccgt gatattgctg aagagcttgg
     3661 cggcgaatgg gctgaccgct tcctcgtgct ttacggtatc gccgctcccg attcgcagcg
     3721 catcgccttc tatcgccttc ttgacgagtt cttctgagcg ggactctggg gttcgaaatg
     3781 accgaccaag cgacgcccaa cctgccatca cgagatttcg attccaccgc cgccttctat
     3841 gaaaggttgg gcttcggaat cgttttccgg gacgccggct ggatgatcct ccagcgcggg
     3901 gatctcatgc tggagttctt cgcccacccc aacttgttta ttgcagctta taatggttac
     3961 aaataaagca atagcatcac aaatttcaca aataaagcat ttttttcact gcattctagt
     4021 tgtggtttgt ccaaactcat caatgtatct tatcatgtct gtataccgtc gacctctagc
     4081 tagagcttgg cgtaatcatg gtcatagctg tttcctgtgt gaaattgtta tccgctcaca
     4141 attccacaca acatacgagc cggaagcata aagtgtaaag cctggggtgc ctaatgagtg
     4201 agctaactca cattaattgc gttgcgctca ctgcccgctt tccagtcggg aaacctgtcg
     4261 tgccagctgc attaatgaat cggccaacgc gcggggagag gcggtttgcg tattgggcgc
     4321 tcttccgctt cctcgctcac tgactcgctg cgctcggtcg ttcggctgcg gcgagcggta
     4381 tcagctcact caaaggcggt aatacggtta tccacagaat caggggataa cgcaggaaag
     4441 aacatgtgag caaaaggcca gcaaaaggcc aggaaccgta aaaaggccgc gttgctggcg
     4501 tttttccata ggctccgccc ccctgacgag catcacaaaa atcgacgctc aagtcagagg
     4561 tggcgaaacc cgacaggact ataaagatac caggcgtttc cccctggaag ctccctcgtg
     4621 cgctctcctg ttccgaccct gccgcttacc ggatacctgt ccgcctttct cccttcggga
     4681 agcgtggcgc tttctcaatg ctcacgctgt aggtatctca gttcggtgta ggtcgttcgc
     4741 tccaagctgg gctgtgtgca cgaacccccc gttcagcccg accgctgcgc cttatccggt
     4801 aactatcgtc ttgagtccaa cccggtaaga cacgacttat cgccactggc agcagccact
     4861 ggtaacagga ttagcagagc gaggtatgta ggcggtgcta cagagttctt gaagtggtgg
     4921 cctaactacg gctacactag aaggacagta tttggtatct gcgctctgct gaagccagtt
     4981 accttcggaa aaagagttgg tagctcttga tccggcaaac aaaccaccgc tggtagcggt
     5041 ggtttttttg tttgcaagca gcagattacg cgcagaaaaa aaggatctca agaagatcct
     5101 ttgatctttt ctacggggtc tgacgctcag tggaacgaaa actcacgtta agggattttg
     5161 gtcatgagat tatcaaaaag gatcttcacc tagatccttt taaattaaaa atgaagtttt
     5221 aaatcaatct aaagtatata tgagtaaact tggtctgaca gttaccaatg cttaatcagt
     5281 gaggcaccta tctcagcgat ctgtctattt cgttcatcca tagttgcctg actccccgtc
     5341 gtgtagataa ctacgatacg ggagggctta ccatctggcc ccagtgctgc aatgataccg
     5401 cgagacccac gctcaccggc tccagattta tcagcaataa accagccagc cggaagggcc
     5461 gagcgcagaa gtggtcctgc aactttatcc gcctccatcc agtctattaa ttgttgccgg
     5521 gaagctagag taagtagttc gccagttaat agtttgcgca acgttgttgc cattgctaca
     5581 ggcatcgtgg tgtcacgctc gtcgtttggt atggcttcat tcagctccgg ttcccaacga
     5641 tcaaggcgag ttacatgatc ccccatgttg tgcaaaaaag cggttagctc cttcggtcct
     5701 ccgatcgttg tcagaagtaa gttggccgca gtgttatcac tcatggttat ggcagcactg
     5761 cataattctc ttactgtcat gccatccgta agatgctttt ctgtgactgg tgagtactca
     5821 accaagtcat tctgagaata gtgtatgcgg cgaccgagtt gctcttgccc ggcgtcaata
     5881 cgggataata ccgcgccaca tagcagaact ttaaaagtgc tcatcattgg aaaacgttct
     5941 tcggggcgaa aactctcaag gatcttaccg ctgttgagat ccagttcgat gtaacccact
     6001 cgtgcaccca actgatcttc agcatctttt actttcacca gcgtttctgg gtgagcaaaa
     6061 acaggaaggc aaaatgccgc aaaaaaggga ataagggcga cacggaaatg ttgaatactc
     6121 atactcttcc tttttcaata ttattgaagc atttatcagg gttattgtct catgagcgga
     6181 tacatatttg aatgtattta gaaaaataaa caaatagggg ttccgcgcac atttccccga
     6241 aaagtgccac ctgacgtc
//
